Addgene plasmid #142849: TFORF1774
Purpose: Lentiviral vector for overexpressing transcription factor ORFs with unique 24-bp barcodes. Barcodes facilitate identification of transcription factors in pooled screens.
Depositing lab: Feng Zhang. Depositing organization: Broad Institute. Publication: A transcription factor atlas of directed differentiation. Joung J, Ma S, Tay T, Geiger-Schuller KR, Kirchgatterer PC, Verdine VK, Guo B, Arias-Garcia MA, Allen WE, Singh A, Kuksenko O, Abudayyeh OO, Gootenberg JS, Fu Z, Macrae RK, Buenrostro JD, Regev A, Zhang F. Cell. 2023 Jan 5;186(1):209-229.e26. doi: 10.1016/j.cell.2022.11.026. PubMed 36608654.
Backbone
  Vector backbone: pLX_TRC317
  Backbone manufacturer: Broad Institute Genetic Perturbation Platform
  Backbone size w/o insert (bp): 8264
  Vector type: Mammalian Expression, Lentiviral
  Selectable markers: Puromycin
Growth in bacteria
  Bacterial resistance: Ampicillin, 100 μg/mL
  Growth temperature: 37°C
  Growth strain: NEB Stable
  Copy number: High Copy
Gene/Insert
  Gene/Insert name: ZNF500
  Species: H. sapiens (human)
  Insert size (bp): 1544
  Entrez Gene: ZNF500 (a.k.a. ZKSCAN18, ZSCAN50)
  Promoter: EF1a
  Cloning method: Unknown
  Sequencing primers: 5′ GGGTGGAGACTGAAGTTAGGCCAG; 3′ CACATAGCGTAAAAGGAGCAACATAG
Terms and licenses: Academic/Nonprofit Terms; Industry Terms: Not Available to Industry
Depositor comments: NM_021646,ENST00000219478 . The transcription factor ORF portion of this plasmid was synthesized by Genewiz. Please test multiple small colonies in case of plasmid recombination. To make this collection available in a timely manner, a portion of this collection was not fully sequenced by Addgene. If an Addgene verified full plasmid sequence is not available, please contact us prior to placing an order to request the full sequence.
How to cite: TFORF1774 was a gift from Feng Zhang (Addgene plasmid # 142849 ; http://n2t.net/addgene:142849 ; RRID:Addgene_142849)
