[The description below was written by a language model from this plasmid's Addgene catalogue record and pLannotate feature annotations shown in this document.]
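Description:
TFORF1774 is a lentiviral mammalian expression plasmid built on the pLX_TRC317 backbone and carrying the human transcription factor ZNF500 (also known as ZKSCAN18 or ZSCAN50) as a synthesized open reading frame. It belongs to a barcoded transcription factor ORF collection in which each clone carries a unique 24-bp barcode, so the overexpressed factor can be identified by sequencing in pooled screens. The barcode is not annotated as a feature of its own. It may lie in the short stretch between the ORF and the WPRE, where only a small U6 promoter fragment is called, but the record does not give its position. In bacteria the plasmid is maintained through a high-copy ColE1/pUC-type origin and ampicillin resistance (AmpR). An f1 origin and leftover lac, T7 and T3 cloning-vector elements are also present.

The viral portion has a third-generation, self-inactivating layout. An RSV promoter drives a truncated HIV-1 5' LTR, followed by the Ψ packaging signal with a partial gag sequence, the Rev response element for nuclear export of the genomic RNA, a cPPT/CTS, and a ΔU3 3' LTR with a downstream SV40 polyadenylation signal. Two expression units sit between the LTRs. An SV40 early promoter/origin region precedes the puromycin N-acetyltransferase gene, which allows selection of transduced cells. The strong constitutive EF-1α promoter drives the ZNF500 coding sequence, and a WPRE follows it to enhance transcript stability and expression. The sequenced record of about 9.8 kb matches the stated backbone and insert sizes. The construct is intended for packaging into lentivirus and stable ZNF500 overexpression, individually or in pooled screens such as directed differentiation studies. The depositor notes that the plasmid can recombine during propagation.
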