Features (pLannotate 1.2.2; 31 found; start..end, strand, type, name):
      5..231     +  promoter       RSV promoter: Rous sarcoma virus enhancer/promoter
    232..412     +  LTR            5' LTR (truncated): truncated 5' long terminal repeat (LTR) from HIV-1
    459..584     +  misc_feature   HIV-1 Ψ: packaging signal of human immunodeficiency virus type 1
    568..931     +  CDS            HIV-1 gag (fragment): gag protein from human immunodeficiency virus 1; gag
   1077..1310    +  misc_feature   RRE: The Rev response element (RRE) of HIV-1 allows for Rev-dependent mRNA export from the nucleus to the cytoplasm.
   1687..1713    +  CDS            Rev (fragment): human immunodeficiency virus 1 (HIV-1) Rev protein; rev; enhances nuclear export of unspliced and incompletely spliced viral mRNAs
   1720..1743    +  promoter       SV40 promoter (fragment): SV40 early promoter
   1744..1815    +  promoter       SV40 promoter (fragment): SV40 enhancer and early promoter
   1839..1974    +  rep_origin     SV40 ori: SV40 origin of replication
   2020..2616    +  CDS            PuroR (fragment): puromycin N-acetyltransferase; pac from Streptomyces; confers resistance to puromycin
   2665..2782    +  misc_feature   cPPT/CTS: central polypurine tract and central termination sequence of HIV-1
   2847..2913    +  CDS            small t antigen (fragment): SV40 (simian virus 40) small t antigen
   2920..4098    +  promoter       EF-1α promoter: strong constitutive promoter for human elongation factor EF-1α
   4115..5554    +  CDS            ZNF500: ZN500_HUMAN - Also known as KIAA0557, ZKSCAN18. Experimental evidence at protein level: Swiss-Prot protein existence level 1. May be involved in transcriptional regulation. From Homo sapiens (Human).
   5570..5623    +  promoter       U6 promoter (fragment): RNA polymerase III promoter for human U6 snRNA
   5665..6253    +  misc_feature   WPRE: woodchuck hepatitis virus posttranscriptional regulatory element
   6304..6323    +  misc_feature   cPPT/CTS (fragment): central polypurine tract and central termination sequence of HIV-1
   6325..6558    +  LTR            3' LTR (ΔU3): self-inactivating 3' long terminal repeat (LTR) from HIV-1
   6636..6757    +  polyA_signal   SV40 poly(A) signal: SV40 polyadenylation signal
   6797..6932    +  rep_origin     SV40 ori: SV40 origin of replication
   6953..6971    -  promoter       T7 promoter: promoter for bacteriophage T7 RNA polymerase
   6979..7134    +  CDS            lacZα (fragment): LacZα fragment of β-galactosidase; lacZ fragment
   7139..7567    +  rep_origin     f1 ori (sequence partly withheld): f1 bacteriophage origin of replication; arrow indicates direction of (+) strand synthesis
   7620..7724    +  promoter       AmpR promoter: bla
   7725..8585    +  CDS            AmpR: β-lactamase; bla; confers resistance to ampicillin, carbenicillin, and related antibiotics
   8756..9344    +  rep_origin     ori: high-copy-number ColE1/pMB1/pBR322/pUC origin of replication
   9527..9619    +  CDS            lacI (fragment): lac repressor; lacI; The lac repressor binds to the lac operator to inhibit transcription in E. coli. This inhibition can be relieved by adding lactose or isopropyl-β-D-thiogalactopyranoside (IPTG).
   9632..9653    +  protein_bind   CAP binding site: CAP binding activates transcription in the presence of cAMP. E. coli catabolite activator protein
   9668..9698    +  promoter       lac promoter: promoter for the E. coli lac operon
   9706..9722    +  protein_bind   lac operator: The lac repressor binds to the lac operator to inhibit transcription in E. coli. This inhibition can be relieved by adding lactose or isopropyl-β-D-thiogalactopyranoside (IPTG). lac repressor encoded by lacI
   9767..9785    +  promoter       T3 promoter: promoter for bacteriophage T3 RNA polymerase
>Addgene plasmid #142849 | TFORF1774 | addgene full sequence | sequence record 391471 | Addgene NGS Result
TTAATGTAGTCTTATGCAATACTCTTGTAGTCTTGCAACATGGTAACGATGAGTTAGCAACATGCCTTAC
AAGGAGAGAAAAAGCACCGTGCATGCCGATTGGTGGAAGTAAGGTGGTACGATCGTGCCTTATTAGGAAG
GCAACAGACGGGTCTGACATGGATTGGACGAACCACTGAATTGCCGCATTGCAGAGATATTGTATTTAAG
TGCCTAGCTCGATACATAAACGGGTCTCTCTGGTTAGACCAGATCTGAGCCTGGGAGCTCTCTGGCTAAC
TAGGGAACCCACTGCTTAAGCCTCAATAAAGCTTGCCTTGAGTGCTTCAAGTAGTGTGTGCCCGTCTGTT
GTGTGACTCTGGTAACTAGAGATCCCTCAGACCCTTTTAGTCAGTGTGGAAAATCTCTAGCAGTGGCGCC
CGAACAGGGACTTGAAAGCGAAAGGGAAACCAGAGGAGCTCTCTCGACGCAGGACTCGGCTTGCTGAAGC
GCGCACGGCAAGAGGCGAGGGGCGGCGACTGGTGAGTACGCCAAAAATTTTGACTAGCGGAGGCTAGAAG
GAGAGAGATGGGTGCGAGAGCGTCAGTATTAAGCGGGGGAGAATTAGATCGCGATGGGAAAAAATTCGGT
TAAGGCCAGGGGGAAAGAAAAAATATAAATTAAAACATATAGTATGGGCAAGCAGGGAGCTAGAACGATT
CGCAGTTAATCCTGGCCTGTTAGAAACATCAGAAGGCTGTAGACAAATACTGGGACAGCTACAACCATCC
CTTCAGACAGGATCAGAAGAACTTAGATCATTATATAATACAGTAGCAACCCTCTATTGTGTGCATCAAA
GGATAGAGATAAAAGACACCAAGGAAGCTTTAGACAAGATAGAGGAAGAGCAAAACAAAAGTAAGACCAC
CGCACAGCAAGCGGCCGCTGATCTTCAGACCTGGAGGAGGAGATATGAGGGACAATTGGAGAAGTGAATT
ATATAAATATAAAGTAGTAAAAATTGAACCATTAGGAGTAGCACCCACCAAGGCAAAGAGAAGAGTGGTG
CAGAGAGAAAAAAGAGCAGTGGGAATAGGAGCTTTGTTCCTTGGGTTCTTGGGAGCAGCAGGAAGCACTA
TGGGCGCAGCGTCAATGACGCTGACGGTACAGGCCAGACAATTATTGTCTGGTATAGTGCAGCAGCAGAA
CAATTTGCTGAGGGCTATTGAGGCGCAACAGCATCTGTTGCAACTCACAGTCTGGGGCATCAAGCAGCTC
CAGGCAAGAATCCTGGCTGTGGAAAGATACCTAAAGGATCAACAGCTCCTGGGGATTTGGGGTTGCTCTG
GAAAACTCATTTGCACCACTGCTGTGCCTTGGAATGCTAGTTGGAGTAATAAATCTCTGGAACAGATTTG
GAATCACACGACCTGGATGGAGTGGGACAGAGAAATTAACAATTACACAAGCTTAATACACTCCTTAATT
GAAGAATCGCAAAACCAGCAAGAAAAGAATGAACAAGAATTATTGGAATTAGATAAATGGGCAAGTTTGT
GGAATTGGTTTAACATAACAAATTGGCTGTGGTATATAAAATTATTCATAATGATAGTAGGAGGCTTGGT
AGGTTTAAGAATAGTTTTTGCTGTACTTTCTATAGTGAATAGAGTTAGGCAGGGATATTCACCATTATCG
TTTCAGACCCACCTCCCAACCCCGAGGGGACCCATGCATTGCATCTCAATTAGTCAGCAACCAGGTGTGG
AAAGTCCCCAGGCTCCCCAGCAGGCAGAAGTATGCAAAGCATGCGTCTCAATTAGTCAGCAACCATAGTC
CCGCCCCTAACTCCGCCCATCCCGCCCCTAACTCCGCCCAGTTCCGCCCATTCTCCGCCCCATGGCTGAC
TAATTTTTTTTATTTATGCAGAGGCCGAGGCCGCCTCGGCCTCTGAGCTATTCCAGAAGTAGTGAGGAGG
CTTTTTTGGAGGCCTAGGCTTTTGCAAAAAGCTTTCTAGAGGTACCACCGGAGCTTACCATGACCGAGTA
CAAGCCCACGGTGCGCCTCGCCACCCGCGACGACGTCCCCAGGGCCGTACGCACCCTCGCCGCCGCGTTC
GCCGACTACCCCGCCACGCGCCACACCGTCGATCCGGACCGCCACATCGAGCGGGTCACCGAGCTGCAAG
AACTCTTCCTCACGCGCGTCGGGCTCGACATCGGCAAGGTGTGGGTCGCGGACGACGGCGCCGCCGTGGC
GGTCTGGACCACGCCGGAGAGCGTCGAAGCGGGGGCGGTGTTCGCCGAGATCGGCCCGCGCATGGCCGAG
TTGAGCGGTTCCCGGCTGGCCGCGCAGCAACAGATGGAAGGCCTCCTGGCGCCGCACCGGCCCAAGGAGC
CCGCGTGGTTCCTGGCCACCGTCGGCGTCTCGCCCGACCACCAGGGCAAGGGTCTGGGCAGCGCCGTCGT
GCTCCCCGGAGTGGAGGCGGCCGAGCGCGCCGGGGTGCCCGCCTTCCTGGAGACCTCCGCGCCCCGCAAC
CTCCCCTTCTACGAGCGGCTCGGCTTCACCGTCACCGCCGACGTCGAGGTGCCCGAAGGACCGCGCACCT
GGTGCATGACCCGCAAGCCCGGTGCCAGTTAACGAATTCTAGATCTTGAGACAAATGGCAGTATTCATCC
ACAATTTTAAAAGAAAAGGGGGGATTGGGGGGTACAGTGCAGGGGAAAGAATAGTAGACATAATAGCAAC
AGACATACAAACTAAAGAATTACAAAAACAAATTACAAAAATTCAAAATTTTCGGGTTTATTACAGGGAC
AGCAGAGATCCACTTTGGCGCCGGCTCGAGGCCTGCAGGTGCAAAGATGGATAAAGTTTTAAACAGAGAG
GAATCTTTGCAGCTAATGGACCTTCTAGGTCTTGAAAGGAGTGGGAATTGGCTCCGGTGCCCGTCAGTGG
GCAGAGCGCACATCGCCCACAGTCCCCGAGAAGTTGGGGGGAGGGGTCGGCAATTGAACCGGTGCCTAGA
GAAGGTGGCGCGGGGTAAACTGGGAAAGTGATGTCGTGTACTGGCTCCGCCTTTTTCCCGAGGGTGGGGG
AGAACCGTATATAAGTGCAGTAGTCGCCGTGAACGTTCTTTTTCGCAACGGGTTTGCCGCCAGAACACAG
GTAAGTGCCGTGTGTGGTTCCCGCGGGCCTGGCCTCTTTACGGGTTATGGCCCTTGCGTGCCTTGAATTA
CTTCCACCTGGCTGCAGTACGTGATTCTTGATCCCGAGCTTCGGGTTGGAAGTGGGTGGGAGAGTTCGAG
GCCTTGCGCTTAAGGAGCCCCTTCGCCTCGTGCTTGAGTTGAGGCCTGGCCTGGGCGCTGGGGCCGCCGC
GTGCGAATCTGGTGGCACCTTCGCGCCTGTCTCGCTGCTTTCGATAAGTCTCTAGCCATTTAAAATTTTT
GATGACCTGCTGCGACGCTTTTTTTCTGGCAAGATAGTCTTGTAAATGCGGGCCAAGATCTGCACACTGG
TATTTCGGTTTTTGGGGCCGCGGGCGGCGACGGGGCCCGTGCGTCCCAGCGCACATGTTCGGCGAGGCGG
GGCCTGCGAGCGCGGCCACCGAGAATCGGACGGGGGTAGTCTCAAGCTGGCCGGCCTGCTCTGGTGCCTG
GCCTCGCGCCGCCGTGTATCGCCCCGCCCTGGGCGGCAAGGCTGGCCCGGTCGGCACCAGTTGCGTGAGC
GGAAAGATGGCCGCTTCCCGGCCCTGCTGCAGGGAGCTCAAAATGGAGGACGCGGCGCTCGGGAGAGCGG
GCGGGTGAGTCACCCACACAAAGGAAAAGGGCCTTTCCGTCCTCAGCCGTCGCTTCATGTGACTCCACGG
AGTACCGGGCGCCGTCCAGGCACCTCGATTAGTTCTCGAGCTTTTGGAGTACGTCGTCTTTAGGTTGGGG
GGAGGGGTTTTATGCGATGGAGTTTCCCCACACTGAGTGGGTGGAGACTGAAGTTAGGCCAGCTTGGCAC
TTGATGTAATTCTCCTTGGAATTTGCCCTTTTTGAGTTTGGATCTTGGTTCATTCTCAAGCCTCAGACAG
TGGTTCAAAGTTTTTTTCTTCCATTTCAGGTGTCGTGAGGCTAGCACCGCCACCATGGCCACTGTCCCTG
GCCTCCAGCCCCTGCCAACCTTGGAGCAGGACCTGGAACAGGAAGAGATCCTGATTGTGAAGGTGGAGGA
GGACTTCTGCTTGGAAGAGGAGCCCTCCGTGGAGACGGAGGACCCCAGCCCTGAGACTTTCCGCCAGCTC
TTCCGGCTCTTCTGCTACCAGGAGGTGGCTGGGCCCCGGGAGGCCCTGAGCCGCCTCTGGGAGCTGTGCT
GCCGCTGGCTGCGGCCGGAGCTGCGCACCAAGGAGCAGATCCTGGAGCTGCTGGTGCTGGAGCAGTTCCT
GACTGTGCTGCCGGGGGAGATCCAGGCTCGGGTACGCGAGCAGCAGCCGGAGAGCGGTGAGGAGGCCGTG
GTCCTTGTGGAAGGGCTGCAGCGGAAGCCCAGGAAACACAGGCAGCGGGGCTCAGAGCTGCTTTCTGATG
ACGAGGTGCCCCTCGGGATAGGGGGACAGTTCTTAAAACACCAGGCAGAGGCTCAGCCAGAGGATCTGTC
CCTGGAGGAAGAGGCTCGATTCTCCAGCCAGCAGCCCCCAGCCCAGCTGAGCCACAGGCCACAGAGGGGC
CCGCTGTTGTGGCCAGAGAGAGGCCCTCCAGCTCCCCGGCATCAGGAGATGGCGTCAGCCTCGCCCTTCC
TTTCGGCCTGGTCCCAGGTGCCCGTGAACTTGGAGGACGTGGCTGTATACCTTTCTGGGGAGGAGCCAAG
ATGCATGGACCCAGCTCAGCGGGACGCGCCGCTGGAGAATGAAGGACCTGGGATCCAGTTGGAGGACGGC
GGTGATGGCAGGGAGGATGCCCCGTTGAGAATGGAGTGGTACCGAGTGCTCTCGGCACGATGCCAGGGGC
CTGGCCACCCGCTCCCAGGTCAGAGGCCAGCCCCAGTCAGGGGCTTGGTCAGGCCTGATCAGCCAAGAGG
CGGCCCCCCACCAGGAAGACGGGCTTCCCATGGGGCTGACAAGCCGTACACCTGCCCCGAATGTGGCAAA
GGCTTCAGCAAGACGTCCCACTTGACCAAGCACCAGCGCACACACACGGGCGAGCGGCCTTACAAGTGCC
TAGTCTGTGGGAAGGGCTTTAGCGACCGCTCCAACTTCAGCACGCACCAGAGGGTGCACACAGGCGAGAA
GCCCTACCCGTGCCCCGAGTGTGGGAAGCGCTTCAGCCAGAGCTCCAGCCTGGTCATCCACCGCAGGACA
CACAGCGGGGAGCGGCCCTATGCCTGCACCCAGTGCGGGAAGCGCTTCAACAACAGCTCGCACTTCAGCG
CCCACCGCCGGACGCACACAGGTGAGAAGCCCTACACCTGCCCGGCCTGTGGCCGGGGCTTCCGCCGGGG
CACCGACCTGCACAAGCACCAGCGGACCCACATGGGGGCAGGCTCCTTGCCGACGCTCCAGCCGGTGGCT
CCTGGAGGCCCCGGTGCCAAAGCCTAGTAATGAACTAGTCCGTAACTTGAAAGTATTTCGATTTCTTGGC
TTTATATATCTTGTGGAAAGGACGAACCGAGGATCAAGGAGCGCTCTTTACGCGTTAAGTCGACAATCAA
CCTCTGGATTACAAAATTTGTGAAAGATTGACTGGTATTCTTAACTATGTTGCTCCTTTTACGCTATGTG
GATACGCTGCTTTAATGCCTTTGTATCATGCTATTGCTTCCCGTATGGCTTTCATTTTCTCCTCCTTGTA
TAAATCCTGGTTGCTGTCTCTTTATGAGGAGTTGTGGCCCGTTGTCAGGCAACGTGGCGTGGTGTGCACT
GTGTTTGCTGACGCAACCCCCACTGGTTGGGGCATTGCCACCACCTGTCAGCTCCTTTCCGGGACTTTCG
CTTTCCCCCTCCCTATTGCCACGGCGGAACTCATCGCCGCCTGCCTTGCCCGCTGCTGGACAGGGGCTCG
GCTGTTGGGCACTGACAATTCCGTGGTGTTGTCGGGGAAATCATCGTCCTTTCCTTGGCTGCTCGCCTGT
GTTGCCACCTGGATTCTGCGCGGGACGTCCTTCTGCTACGTCCCTTCGGCCCTCAATCCAGCGGACCTTC
CTTCCCGCGGCCTGCTGCCGGCTCTGCGGCCTCTTCCGCGTCTTCGCCTTCGCCCTCAGACGAGTCGGAT
CTCCCTTTGGGCCGCCTCCCCGCGTCGACTTTAAGACCAATGACTTACAAGGCAGCTGTAGATCTTAGCC
ACTTTTTAAAAGAAAAGGGGGGACTGGAAGGGCTAATTCACTCCCAACGAAGACAAGATCTGCTTTTTGC
TTGTACTGGGTCTCTCTGGTTAGACCAGATCTGAGCCTGGGAGCTCTCTGGCTAACTAGGGAACCCACTG
CTTAAGCCTCAATAAAGCTTGCCTTGAGTGCTTCAAGTAGTGTGTGCCCGTCTGTTGTGTGACTCTGGTA
ACTAGAGATCCCTCAGACCCTTTTAGTCAGTGTGGAAAATCTCTAGCAGTACGTATAGTAGTTCATGTCA
TCTTATTATTCAGTATTTATAACTTGCAAAGAAATGAATATCAGAGAGTGAGAGGAACTTGTTTATTGCA
GCTTATAATGGTTACAAATAAAGCAATAGCATCACAAATTTCACAAATAAAGCATTTTTTTCACTGCATT
CTAGTTGTGGTTTGTCCAAACTCATCAATGTATCTTATCATGTCTGGCTCTAGCTATCCCGCCCCTAACT
CCGCCCATCCCGCCCCTAACTCCGCCCAGTTCCGCCCATTCTCCGCCCCATGGCTGACTAATTTTTTTTA
TTTATGCAGAGGCCGAGGCCGCCTCGGCCTCTGAGCTATTCCAGAAGTAGTGAGGAGGCTTTTTTGGAGG
CCTAGGGACGTACCCAATTCGCCCTATAGTGAGTCGTATTACGCGCGCTCACTGGCCGTCGTTTTACAAC
GTCGTGACTGGGAAAACCCTGGCGTTACCCAACTTAATCGCCTTGCAGCACATCCCCCTTTCGCCAGCTG
GCGTAATAGCGAAGAGGCCCGCACCGATCGCCCTTCCCAACAGTTGCGCAGCCTGAATGGCGAATGGG
[124 nt withheld, positions 7139-7262]
C
[91 nt withheld, positions 7264-7354]
A
[49 nt withheld, positions 7356-7404]
CCTTTGACGTTGGAGTCCACGTTCTTT
[37 nt withheld, positions 7432-7468]
ACCCTATCTCGGTCTATTCTTTTGATTTATAAGGGATTTTGCCGATTTCGGCCTATTGGTTAAAAAATGA
GCTGATTTAACAAAAATTTAACGCGAATTTTAACAAAATATTAACGCTTACAATTTAGGTGGCACTTTTC
GGGGAAATGTGCGCGGAACCCCTATTTGTTTATTTTTCTAAATACATTCAAATATGTATCCGCTCATGAG
ACAATAACCCTGATAAATGCTTCAATAATATTGAAAAAGGAAGAGTATGAGTATTCAACATTTCCGTGTC
GCCCTTATTCCCTTTTTTGCGGCATTTTGCCTTCCTGTTTTTGCTCACCCAGAAACGCTGGTGAAAGTAA
AAGATGCTGAAGATCAGTTGGGTGCACGAGTGGGTTACATCGAACTGGATCTCAACAGCGGTAAGATCCT
TGAGAGTTTTCGCCCCGAAGAACGTTTTCCAATGATGAGCACTTTTAAAGTTCTGCTATGTGGCGCGGTA
TTATCCCGTATTGACGCCGGGCAAGAGCAACTCGGTCGCCGCATACACTATTCTCAGAATGACTTGGTTG
AGTACTCACCAGTCACAGAAAAGCATCTTACGGATGGCATGACAGTAAGAGAATTATGCAGTGCTGCCAT
AACCATGAGTGATAACACTGCGGCCAACTTACTTCTGACAACGATCGGAGGACCGAAGGAGCTAACCGCT
TTTTTGCACAACATGGGGGATCATGTAACTCGCCTTGATCGTTGGGAACCGGAGCTGAATGAAGCCATAC
CAAACGACGAGCGTGACACCACGATGCCTGTAGCAATGGCAACAACGTTGCGCAAACTATTAACTGGCGA
ACTACTTACTCTAGCTTCCCGGCAACAATTAATAGACTGGATGGAGGCGGATAAAGTTGCAGGACCACTT
CTGCGCTCGGCCCTTCCGGCTGGCTGGTTTATTGCTGATAAATCTGGAGCCGGTGAGCGTGGGTCTCGCG
GTATCATTGCAGCACTGGGGCCAGATGGTAAGCCCTCCCGTATCGTAGTTATCTACACGACGGGGAGTCA
GGCAACTATGGATGAACGAAATAGACAGATCGCTGAGATAGGTGCCTCACTGATTAAGCATTGGTAACTG
TCAGACCAAGTTTACTCATATATACTTTAGATTGATTTAAAACTTCATTTTTAATTTAAAAGGATCTAGG
TGAAGATCCTTTTTGATAATCTCATGACCAAAATCCCTTAACGTGAGTTTTCGTTCCACTGAGCGTCAGA
CCCCGTAGAAAAGATCAAAGGATCTTCTTGAGATCCTTTTTTTCTGCGCGTAATCTGCTGCTTGCAAACA
AAAAAACCACCGCTACCAGCGGTGGTTTGTTTGCCGGATCAAGAGCTACCAACTCTTTTTCCGAAGGTAA
CTGGCTTCAGCAGAGCGCAGATACCAAATACTGTTCTTCTAGTGTAGCCGTAGTTAGGCCACCACTTCAA
GAACTCTGTAGCACCGCCTACATACCTCGCTCTGCTAATCCTGTTACCAGTGGCTGCTGCCAGTGGCGAT
AAGTCGTGTCTTACCGGGTTGGACTCAAGACGATAGTTACCGGATAAGGCGCAGCGGTCGGGCTGAACGG
GGGGTTCGTGCACACAGCCCAGCTTGGAGCGAACGACCTACACCGAACTGAGATACCTACAGCGTGAGCT
ATGAGAAAGCGCCACGCTTCCCGAAGGGAGAAAGGCGGACAGGTATCCGGTAAGCGGCAGGGTCGGAACA
GGAGAGCGCACGAGGGAGCTTCCAGGGGGAAACGCCTGGTATCTTTATAGTCCTGTCGGGTTTCGCCACC
TCTGACTTGAGCGTCGATTTTTGTGATGCTCGTCAGGGGGGCGGAGCCTATGGAAAAACGCCAGCAACGC
GGCCTTTTTACGGTTCCTGGCCTTTTGCTGGCCTTTTGCTCACATGTTCTTTCCTGCGTTATCCCCTGAT
TCTGTGGATAACCGTATTACCGCCTTTGAGTGAGCTGATACCGCTCGCCGCAGCCGAACGACCGAGCGCA
GCGAGTCAGTGAGCGAGGAAGCGGAAGAGCGCCCAATACGCAAACCGCCTCTCCCCGCGCGTTGGCCGAT
TCATTAATGCAGCTGGCACGACAGGTTTCCCGACTGGAAAGCGGGCAGTGAGCGCAACGCAATTAATGTG
AGTTAGCTCACTCATTAGGCACCCCAGGCTTTACACTTTATGCTTCCGGCTCGTATGTTGTGTGGAATTG
TGAGCGGATAACAATTTCACACAGGAAACAGCTATGACCATGATTACGCCAAGCGCGCAATTAACCCTCA
CTAAAGGGAACAAAAGCTGGAGCTGCAAGC
