>Addgene plasmid #142849 | TFORF1774 | depositor partial sequence | sequence record 280685 | Insert
ACCGCCACCATGGCCACTGTCCCTGGCCTCCAGCCCCTGCCAACCTTGGAGCAGGACCTGGAACAGGAAG
AGATCCTGATTGTGAAGGTGGAGGAGGACTTCTGCTTGGAAGAGGAGCCCTCCGTGGAGACGGAGGACCC
CAGCCCTGAGACTTTCCGCCAGCTCTTCCGGCTCTTCTGCTACCAGGAGGTGGCTGGGCCCCGGGAGGCC
CTGAGCCGCCTCTGGGAGCTGTGCTGCCGCTGGCTGCGGCCGGAGCTGCGCACCAAGGAGCAGATCCTGG
AGCTGCTGGTGCTGGAGCAGTTCCTGACTGTGCTGCCGGGGGAGATCCAGGCTCGGGTACGCGAGCAGCA
GCCGGAGAGCGGTGAGGAGGCCGTGGTCCTTGTGGAAGGGCTGCAGCGGAAGCCCAGGAAACACAGGCAG
CGGGGCTCAGAGCTGCTTTCTGATGACGAGGTGCCCCTCGGGATAGGGGGACAGTTCTTAAAACACCAGG
CAGAGGCTCAGCCAGAGGATCTGTCCCTGGAGGAAGAGGCTCGATTCTCCAGCCAGCAGCCCCCAGCCCA
GCTGAGCCACAGGCCACAGAGGGGCCCGCTGTTGTGGCCAGAGAGAGGCCCTCCAGCTCCCCGGCATCAG
GAGATGGCGTCAGCCTCGCCCTTCCTTTCGGCCTGGTCCCAGGTGCCCGTGAACTTGGAGGACGTGGCTG
TATACCTTTCTGGGGAGGAGCCAAGATGCATGGACCCAGCTCAGCGGGACGCGCCGCTGGAGAATGAAGG
ACCTGGGATCCAGTTGGAGGACGGCGGTGATGGCAGGGAGGATGCCCCGTTGAGAATGGAGTGGTACCGA
GTGCTCTCGGCACGATGCCAGGGGCCTGGCCACCCGCTCCCAGGTCAGAGGCCAGCCCCAGTCAGGGGCT
TGGTCAGGCCTGATCAGCCAAGAGGCGGCCCCCCACCAGGAAGACGGGCTTCCCATGGGGCTGACAAGCC
GTACACCTGCCCCGAATGTGGCAAAGGCTTCAGCAAGACGTCCCACTTGACCAAGCACCAGCGCACACAC
ACGGGCGAGCGGCCTTACAAGTGCCTAGTCTGTGGGAAGGGCTTTAGCGACCGCTCCAACTTCAGCACGC
ACCAGAGGGTGCACACAGGCGAGAAGCCCTACCCGTGCCCCGAGTGTGGGAAGCGCTTCAGCCAGAGCTC
CAGCCTGGTCATCCACCGCAGGACACACAGCGGGGAGCGGCCCTATGCCTGCACCCAGTGCGGGAAGCGC
TTCAACAACAGCTCGCACTTCAGCGCCCACCGCCGGACGCACACAGGTGAGAAGCCCTACACCTGCCCGG
CCTGTGGCCGGGGCTTCCGCCGGGGCACCGACCTGCACAAGCACCAGCGGACCCACATGGGGGCAGGCTC
CTTGCCGACGCTCCAGCCGGTGGCTCCTGGAGGCCCCGGTGCCAAAGCCTAGTAATGAACTAGTCCGTAA
CTTGAAAGTATTTCGATTTCTTGGCTTTATATATCTTGTGGAAAGGACGAACCGAGGATCAAGGAGCGCT
CTTT
