>Addgene plasmid #142849 | TFORF1774 | depositor partial sequence | sequence record 280686 | Barcode
ACCGAGGATCAAGGAGCGCTCTTT
